Addgene plasmid #210013: lentiCRISPR v2-sgBAX-1
Purpose: knock out BAX in mammalian cells
Depositing lab: Boyi Gan. Depositing organization: University of Texas MD Anderson Cancer Center. Publication: Actin cytoskeleton vulnerability to disulfide stress mediates disulfidptosis. Liu X, Nie L, Zhang Y, Yan Y, Wang C, Colic M, Olszewski K, Horbath A, Chen X, Lei G, Mao C, Wu S, Zhuang L, Poyurovsky MV, James You M, Hart T, Billadeau DD, Chen J, Gan B. Nat Cell Biol. 2023 Mar;25(3):404-414. doi: 10.1038/s41556-023-01091-2. Epub 2023 Feb 6. PubMed 36747082.
Backbone
  Vector backbone: lentiCRISPR v2
  Backbone manufacturer: Feng Zhang
  Backbone size w/o insert (bp): 12000
  Total vector size (bp): 12000
  Vector type: CRISPR
  Selectable markers: Puromycin
Growth in bacteria
  Bacterial resistance: Ampicillin, 100 μg/mL
  Growth temperature: 37°C
  Growth strain: NEB Stable
  Copy number: High Copy
Gene/Insert
  Gene/Insert name: Apoptosis regulator BAX (alt name: BAX)
  gRNA/shRNA sequence: TGAGCAGATCATGAAGACAG
  Species: H. sapiens (human)
  GenBank ID: NM_138761.4 NM_138761.4
  Entrez Gene: BAX (a.k.a. BCL2L4)
Terms and licenses: Academic/Nonprofit Terms; Industry Terms: Not Available to Industry
How to cite: lentiCRISPR v2-sgBAX-1 was a gift from Boyi Gan (Addgene plasmid # 210013 ; http://n2t.net/addgene:210013 ; RRID:Addgene_210013)
