[The description below was written by a language model from this plasmid's Addgene catalogue record and pLannotate feature annotations shown in this document.]
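Description:
lentiCRISPR v2-sgBAX-1 is an all-in-one lentiviral CRISPR/Cas9 plasmid built on the lentiCRISPR v2 backbone and designed to knock out human BAX (apoptosis regulator BAX, also called BCL2L4) in mammalian cells. It is maintained in E. coli through a high-copy ColE1/pUC-type origin with ampicillin resistance (AmpR); an f1 origin is also present. The catalogue lists a size of about 12 kb, whereas the sequenced record is 13,013 nt.

The lentiviral transfer cassette begins with a CMV enhancer/promoter joined to a truncated HIV-1 5' LTR, which drives production of the viral genomic RNA in packaging cells. This is followed by the Ψ packaging signal, RRE for Rev-dependent nuclear export, and cPPT/CTS. The cassette ends in a self-inactivating ΔU3 3' LTR, which limits LTR-driven transcription after integration. Within this unit, a human U6 RNA polymerase III promoter expresses a BAX-targeting spacer fused to the Streptococcus pyogenes gRNA scaffold. A separate EF-1α core promoter drives S. pyogenes Cas9, with a puromycin N-acetyltransferase coding sequence downstream for selection of transduced cells. The element linking Cas9 to PuroR is not annotated in the feature table. A WPRE follows to enhance transcript expression.

Outside the LTRs, the backbone carries a bGH polyadenylation signal and an SV40/EM7-driven bleomycin/Zeocin resistance cassette with an SV40 poly(A) signal, although the record lists only puromycin as the selectable marker. The plasmid is suited to producing lentivirus, or to direct transfection, to generate BAX-deficient human cell lines. The "-1" in the name suggests it is one of several BAX guides.
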