Features (pLannotate 1.2.2; 33 found; start..end, strand, type, name):
    217..397     +  LTR            5' LTR (truncated): truncated 5' long terminal repeat (LTR) from HIV-1
    444..569     +  misc_feature   HIV-1 Ψ: packaging signal of human immunodeficiency virus type 1
    553..916     +  CDS            HIV-1 gag (fragment): gag protein from human immunodeficiency virus 1; gag
   1062..1295    +  misc_feature   RRE: The Rev response element (RRE) of HIV-1 allows for Rev-dependent mRNA export from the nucleus to the cytoplasm.
   1672..1772    +  CDS            Rev (fragment): human immunodeficiency virus 1 (HIV-1) Rev protein; rev; enhances nuclear export of unspliced and incompletely spliced viral mRNAs
   1822..1939    +  misc_feature   cPPT/CTS: central polypurine tract and central termination sequence of HIV-1
   1990..2230    +  promoter       U6 promoter: RNA polymerase III promoter for human U6 snRNA
   2260..2335    +  misc_RNA       gRNA scaffold: guide RNA scaffold for the Streptococcus pyogenes CRISPR/Cas9 system
   2353..2371    +  CDS            small t antigen (fragment): SV40 (simian virus 40) small t antigen
   2397..2608    +  promoter       EF-1α core promoter: core promoter for human elongation factor EF-1α
   2633..6736    +  CDS            Cas9: Cas9 (Csn1) endonuclease from the Streptococcus pyogenes Type II CRISPR/Cas system generates RNA-guided double strand breaks in DNA
   6874..7471    +  CDS            PuroR (fragment): puromycin N-acetyltransferase; pac from Streptomyces; confers resistance to puromycin
   7487..8075    +  misc_feature   WPRE: woodchuck hepatitis virus posttranscriptional regulatory element
   8126..8145    +  misc_feature   cPPT/CTS (fragment): central polypurine tract and central termination sequence of HIV-1
   8147..8380    +  LTR            3' LTR (ΔU3): self-inactivating 3' long terminal repeat (LTR) from HIV-1
   8412..8636    +  polyA_signal   bGH poly(A) signal: bovine growth hormone polyadenylation signal
   8640..8661    +  promoter       SV40 promoter (fragment): SV40 enhancer and early promoter
   8682..9110    +  rep_origin     f1 ori (sequence partly withheld): f1 bacteriophage origin of replication; arrow indicates direction of (+) strand synthesis
   9124..9453    +  promoter       SV40 promoter: SV40 enhancer and early promoter
   9501..9548    +  promoter       EM7 promoter: synthetic bacterial promoter&nbsp
   9567..9941    +  CDS            BleoR: antibiotic-binding protein; Sh ble from Streptoalloteichus hindustanus; confers resistance to bleomycin, phleomycin, and Zeocin™
   9951..10076   +  CDS            ble (fragment): BLE_KLEPN - Experimental evidence at protein level: Swiss-Prot protein existence level 1. Binding protein with a strong affinity to the bleomycin family of antibiotics. Binds to CL990; an antimitotic-antibiotic compound. From Klebsiella pneumoniae.
  10071..10192   +  polyA_signal   SV40 poly(A) signal: SV40 polyadenylation signal
  10263..10285   -  protein_bind   lac operator (fragment): The lac repressor binds to the lac operator to inhibit transcription in E. coli. This inhibition can be relieved by adding lactose or isopropyl-β-D-thiogalactopyranoside (IPTG). lac repressor encoded by lacI
  10289..10319   -  promoter       lac promoter: promoter for the E. coli lac operon
  10334..10355   -  protein_bind   CAP binding site: CAP binding activates transcription in the presence of cAMP. E. coli catabolite activator protein
  10368..10460   -  CDS            lacI (fragment): lac repressor; lacI; The lac repressor binds to the lac operator to inhibit transcription in E. coli. This inhibition can be relieved by adding lactose or isopropyl-β-D-thiogalactopyranoside (IPTG).
  10643..11231   -  rep_origin     ori: high-copy-number ColE1/pMB1/pBR322/pUC origin of replication
  11402..12262   -  CDS            AmpR: β-lactamase; bla; confers resistance to ampicillin, carbenicillin, and related antibiotics
  12263..12367   -  promoter       AmpR promoter: bla
  12426..12478   -  misc_feature   bom (fragment): basis of mobility region from pBR322
  12633..13012   +  enhancer       CMV enhancer: human cytomegalovirus immediate early enhancer
  13013..199     +  promoter       CMV promoter (across the origin): human cytomegalovirus (CMV) immediate early promoter
>Addgene plasmid #210013 | lentiCRISPR v2-sgBAX-1 | addgene full sequence | sequence record 413623 | Addgene NGS Result
TGATGCGGTTTTGGCAGTACATCAATGGGCGTGGATAGCGGTTTGACTCACGGGGATTTCCAAGTCTCCA
CCCCATTGACGTCAATGGGAGTTTGTTTTGGCACCAAAATCAACGGGACTTTCCAAAATGTCGTAACAAC
TCCGCCCCATTGACGCAAATGGGCGGTAGGCGTGTACGGTGGGAGGTCTATATAAGCAGCGCGTTTTGCC
TGTACTGGGTCTCTCTGGTTAGACCAGATCTGAGCCTGGGAGCTCTCTGGCTAACTAGGGAACCCACTGC
TTAAGCCTCAATAAAGCTTGCCTTGAGTGCTTCAAGTAGTGTGTGCCCGTCTGTTGTGTGACTCTGGTAA
CTAGAGATCCCTCAGACCCTTTTAGTCAGTGTGGAAAATCTCTAGCAGTGGCGCCCGAACAGGGACTTGA
AAGCGAAAGGGAAACCAGAGGAGCTCTCTCGACGCAGGACTCGGCTTGCTGAAGCGCGCACGGCAAGAGG
CGAGGGGCGGCGACTGGTGAGTACGCCAAAAATTTTGACTAGCGGAGGCTAGAAGGAGAGAGATGGGTGC
GAGAGCGTCAGTATTAAGCGGGGGAGAATTAGATCGCGATGGGAAAAAATTCGGTTAAGGCCAGGGGGAA
AGAAAAAATATAAATTAAAACATATAGTATGGGCAAGCAGGGAGCTAGAACGATTCGCAGTTAATCCTGG
CCTGTTAGAAACATCAGAAGGCTGTAGACAAATACTGGGACAGCTACAACCATCCCTTCAGACAGGATCA
GAAGAACTTAGATCATTATATAATACAGTAGCAACCCTCTATTGTGTGCATCAAAGGATAGAGATAAAAG
ACACCAAGGAAGCTTTAGACAAGATAGAGGAAGAGCAAAACAAAAGTAAGACCACCGCACAGCAAGCGGC
CGCTGATCTTCAGACCTGGAGGAGGAGATATGAGGGACAATTGGAGAAGTGAATTATATAAATATAAAGT
AGTAAAAATTGAACCATTAGGAGTAGCACCCACCAAGGCAAAGAGAAGAGTGGTGCAGAGAGAAAAAAGA
GCAGTGGGAATAGGAGCTTTGTTCCTTGGGTTCTTGGGAGCAGCAGGAAGCACTATGGGCGCAGCGTCAA
TGACGCTGACGGTACAGGCCAGACAATTATTGTCTGGTATAGTGCAGCAGCAGAACAATTTGCTGAGGGC
TATTGAGGCGCAACAGCATCTGTTGCAACTCACAGTCTGGGGCATCAAGCAGCTCCAGGCAAGAATCCTG
GCTGTGGAAAGATACCTAAAGGATCAACAGCTCCTGGGGATTTGGGGTTGCTCTGGAAAACTCATTTGCA
CCACTGCTGTGCCTTGGAATGCTAGTTGGAGTAATAAATCTCTGGAACAGATTTGGAATCACACGACCTG
GATGGAGTGGGACAGAGAAATTAACAATTACACAAGCTTAATACACTCCTTAATTGAAGAATCGCAAAAC
CAGCAAGAAAAGAATGAACAAGAATTATTGGAATTAGATAAATGGGCAAGTTTGTGGAATTGGTTTAACA
TAACAAATTGGCTGTGGTATATAAAATTATTCATAATGATAGTAGGAGGCTTGGTAGGTTTAAGAATAGT
TTTTGCTGTACTTTCTATAGTGAATAGAGTTAGGCAGGGATATTCACCATTATCGTTTCAGACCCACCTC
CCAACCCCGAGGGGACCCGACAGGCCCGAAGGAATAGAAGAAGAAGGTGGAGAGAGAGACAGAGACAGAT
CCATTCGATTAGTGAACGGATCGGCACTGCGTGCGCCAATTCTGCAGACAAATGGCAGTATTCATCCACA
ATTTTAAAAGAAAAGGGGGGATTGGGGGGTACAGTGCAGGGGAAAGAATAGTAGACATAATAGCAACAGA
CATACAAACTAAAGAATTACAAAAACAAATTACAAAAATTCAAAATTTTCGGGTTTATTACAGGGACAGC
AGAGATCCAGTTTGGTTAATTAAGGTACCGAGGGCCTATTTCCCATGATTCCTTCATATTTGCATATACG
ATACAAGGCTGTTAGAGAGATAATTAGAATTAATTTGACTGTAAACACAAAGATATTAGTACAAAATACG
TGACGTAGAAAGTAATAATTTCTTGGGTAGTTTGCAGTTTTAAAATTATGTTTTAAAATGGACTATCATA
TGCTTACCGTAACTTGAAAGTATTTCGATTTCTTGGCTTTATATATCTTGTGGAAAGGACGAAACACCGT
GAGCAGATCATGAAGACAGGTTTTAGAGCTAGAAATAGCAAGTTAAAATAAGGCTAGTCCGTTATCAACT
TGAAAAAGTGGCACCGAGTCGGTGCTTTTTTGAATTCGCTAGCTAGGTCTTGAAAGGAGTGGGAATTGGC
TCCGGTGCCCGTCAGTGGGCAGAGCGCACATCGCCCACAGTCCCCGAGAAGTTGGGGGGAGGGGTCGGCA
ATTGATCCGGTGCCTAGAGAAGGTGGCGCGGGGTAAACTGGGAAAGTGATGTCGTGTACTGGCTCCGCCT
TTTTCCCGAGGGTGGGGGAGAACCGTATATAAGTGCAGTAGTCGCCGTGAACGTTCTTTTTCGCAACGGG
TTTGCCGCCAGAACACAGGACCGGTTCTAGAGCGCTGCCACCATGGACAAGAAGTACAGCATCGGCCTGG
ACATCGGCACCAACTCTGTGGGCTGGGCCGTGATCACCGACGAGTACAAGGTGCCCAGCAAGAAATTCAA
GGTGCTGGGCAACACCGACCGGCACAGCATCAAGAAGAACCTGATCGGAGCCCTGCTGTTCGACAGCGGC
GAAACAGCCGAGGCCACCCGGCTGAAGAGAACCGCCAGAAGAAGATACACCAGACGGAAGAACCGGATCT
GCTATCTGCAAGAGATCTTCAGCAACGAGATGGCCAAGGTGGACGACAGCTTCTTCCACAGACTGGAAGA
GTCCTTCCTGGTGGAAGAGGATAAGAAGCACGAGCGGCACCCCATCTTCGGCAACATCGTGGACGAGGTG
GCCTACCACGAGAAGTACCCCACCATCTACCACCTGAGAAAGAAACTGGTGGACAGCACCGACAAGGCCG
ACCTGCGGCTGATCTATCTGGCCCTGGCCCACATGATCAAGTTCCGGGGCCACTTCCTGATCGAGGGCGA
CCTGAACCCCGACAACAGCGACGTGGACAAGCTGTTCATCCAGCTGGTGCAGACCTACAACCAGCTGTTC
GAGGAAAACCCCATCAACGCCAGCGGCGTGGACGCCAAGGCCATCCTGTCTGCCAGACTGAGCAAGAGCA
GACGGCTGGAAAATCTGATCGCCCAGCTGCCCGGCGAGAAGAAGAATGGCCTGTTCGGAAACCTGATTGC
CCTGAGCCTGGGCCTGACCCCCAACTTCAAGAGCAACTTCGACCTGGCCGAGGATGCCAAACTGCAGCTG
AGCAAGGACACCTACGACGACGACCTGGACAACCTGCTGGCCCAGATCGGCGACCAGTACGCCGACCTGT
TTCTGGCCGCCAAGAACCTGTCCGACGCCATCCTGCTGAGCGACATCCTGAGAGTGAACACCGAGATCAC
CAAGGCCCCCCTGAGCGCCTCTATGATCAAGAGATACGACGAGCACCACCAGGACCTGACCCTGCTGAAA
GCTCTCGTGCGGCAGCAGCTGCCTGAGAAGTACAAAGAGATTTTCTTCGACCAGAGCAAGAACGGCTACG
CCGGCTACATTGACGGCGGAGCCAGCCAGGAAGAGTTCTACAAGTTCATCAAGCCCATCCTGGAAAAGAT
GGACGGCACCGAGGAACTGCTCGTGAAGCTGAACAGAGAGGACCTGCTGCGGAAGCAGCGGACCTTCGAC
AACGGCAGCATCCCCCACCAGATCCACCTGGGAGAGCTGCACGCCATTCTGCGGCGGCAGGAAGATTTTT
ACCCATTCCTGAAGGACAACCGGGAAAAGATCGAGAAGATCCTGACCTTCCGCATCCCCTACTACGTGGG
CCCTCTGGCCAGGGGAAACAGCAGATTCGCCTGGATGACCAGAAAGAGCGAGGAAACCATCACCCCCTGG
AACTTCGAGGAAGTGGTGGACAAGGGCGCTTCCGCCCAGAGCTTCATCGAGCGGATGACCAACTTCGATA
AGAACCTGCCCAACGAGAAGGTGCTGCCCAAGCACAGCCTGCTGTACGAGTACTTCACCGTGTATAACGA
GCTGACCAAAGTGAAATACGTGACCGAGGGAATGAGAAAGCCCGCCTTCCTGAGCGGCGAGCAGAAAAAG
GCCATCGTGGACCTGCTGTTCAAGACCAACCGGAAAGTGACCGTGAAGCAGCTGAAAGAGGACTACTTCA
AGAAAATCGAGTGCTTCGACTCCGTGGAAATCTCCGGCGTGGAAGATCGGTTCAACGCCTCCCTGGGCAC
ATACCACGATCTGCTGAAAATTATCAAGGACAAGGACTTCCTGGACAATGAGGAAAACGAGGACATTCTG
GAAGATATCGTGCTGACCCTGACACTGTTTGAGGACAGAGAGATGATCGAGGAACGGCTGAAAACCTATG
CCCACCTGTTCGACGACAAAGTGATGAAGCAGCTGAAGCGGCGGAGATACACCGGCTGGGGCAGGCTGAG
CCGGAAGCTGATCAACGGCATCCGGGACAAGCAGTCCGGCAAGACAATCCTGGATTTCCTGAAGTCCGAC
GGCTTCGCCAACAGAAACTTCATGCAGCTGATCCACGACGACAGCCTGACCTTTAAAGAGGACATCCAGA
AAGCCCAGGTGTCCGGCCAGGGCGATAGCCTGCACGAGCACATTGCCAATCTGGCCGGCAGCCCCGCCAT
TAAGAAGGGCATCCTGCAGACAGTGAAGGTGGTGGACGAGCTCGTGAAAGTGATGGGCCGGCACAAGCCC
GAGAACATCGTGATCGAAATGGCCAGAGAGAACCAGACCACCCAGAAGGGACAGAAGAACAGCCGCGAGA
GAATGAAGCGGATCGAAGAGGGCATCAAAGAGCTGGGCAGCCAGATCCTGAAAGAACACCCCGTGGAAAA
CACCCAGCTGCAGAACGAGAAGCTGTACCTGTACTACCTGCAGAATGGGCGGGATATGTACGTGGACCAG
GAACTGGACATCAACCGGCTGTCCGACTACGATGTGGACCATATCGTGCCTCAGAGCTTTCTGAAGGACG
ACTCCATCGACAACAAGGTGCTGACCAGAAGCGACAAGAACCGGGGCAAGAGCGACAACGTGCCCTCCGA
AGAGGTCGTGAAGAAGATGAAGAACTACTGGCGGCAGCTGCTGAACGCCAAGCTGATTACCCAGAGAAAG
TTCGACAATCTGACCAAGGCCGAGAGAGGCGGCCTGAGCGAACTGGATAAGGCCGGCTTCATCAAGAGAC
AGCTGGTGGAAACCCGGCAGATCACAAAGCACGTGGCACAGATCCTGGACTCCCGGATGAACACTAAGTA
CGACGAGAATGACAAGCTGATCCGGGAAGTGAAAGTGATCACCCTGAAGTCCAAGCTGGTGTCCGATTTC
CGGAAGGATTTCCAGTTTTACAAAGTGCGCGAGATCAACAACTACCACCACGCCCACGACGCCTACCTGA
ACGCCGTCGTGGGAACCGCCCTGATCAAAAAGTACCCTAAGCTGGAAAGCGAGTTCGTGTACGGCGACTA
CAAGGTGTACGACGTGCGGAAGATGATCGCCAAGAGCGAGCAGGAAATCGGCAAGGCTACCGCCAAGTAC
TTCTTCTACAGCAACATCATGAACTTTTTCAAGACCGAGATTACCCTGGCCAACGGCGAGATCCGGAAGC
GGCCTCTGATCGAGACAAACGGCGAAACCGGGGAGATCGTGTGGGATAAGGGCCGGGATTTTGCCACCGT
GCGGAAAGTGCTGAGCATGCCCCAAGTGAATATCGTGAAAAAGACCGAGGTGCAGACAGGCGGCTTCAGC
AAAGAGTCTATCCTGCCCAAGAGGAACAGCGATAAGCTGATCGCCAGAAAGAAGGACTGGGACCCTAAGA
AGTACGGCGGCTTCGACAGCCCCACCGTGGCCTATTCTGTGCTGGTGGTGGCCAAAGTGGAAAAGGGCAA
GTCCAAGAAACTGAAGAGTGTGAAAGAGCTGCTGGGGATCACCATCATGGAAAGAAGCAGCTTCGAGAAG
AATCCCATCGACTTTCTGGAAGCCAAGGGCTACAAAGAAGTGAAAAAGGACCTGATCATCAAGCTGCCTA
AGTACTCCCTGTTCGAGCTGGAAAACGGCCGGAAGAGAATGCTGGCCTCTGCCGGCGAACTGCAGAAGGG
AAACGAACTGGCCCTGCCCTCCAAATATGTGAACTTCCTGTACCTGGCCAGCCACTATGAGAAGCTGAAG
GGCTCCCCCGAGGATAATGAGCAGAAACAGCTGTTTGTGGAACAGCACAAGCACTACCTGGACGAGATCA
TCGAGCAGATCAGCGAGTTCTCCAAGAGAGTGATCCTGGCCGACGCTAATCTGGACAAAGTGCTGTCCGC
CTACAACAAGCACCGGGATAAGCCCATCAGAGAGCAGGCCGAGAATATCATCCACCTGTTTACCCTGACC
AATCTGGGAGCCCCTGCCGCCTTCAAGTACTTTGACACCACCATCGACCGGAAGAGGTACACCAGCACCA
AAGAGGTGCTGGACGCCACCCTGATCCACCAGAGCATCACCGGCCTGTACGAGACACGGATCGACCTGTC
TCAGCTGGGAGGCGACAAGCGACCTGCCGCCACAAAGAAGGCTGGACAGGCTAAGAAGAAGAAAGATTAC
AAAGACGATGACGATAAGGGATCCGGCGCAACAAACTTCTCTCTGCTGAAACAAGCCGGAGATGTCGAAG
AGAATCCTGGACCGACCGAGTACAAGCCCACGGTGCGCCTCGCCACCCGCGACGACGTCCCCAGGGCCGT
ACGCACCCTCGCCGCCGCGTTCGCCGACTACCCCGCCACGCGCCACACCGTCGATCCGGACCGCCACATC
GAGCGGGTCACCGAGCTGCAAGAACTCTTCCTCACGCGCGTCGGGCTCGACATCGGCAAGGTGTGGGTCG
CGGACGACGGCGCCGCGGTGGCGGTCTGGACCACGCCGGAGAGCGTCGAAGCGGGGGCGGTGTTCGCCGA
GATCGGCCCGCGCATGGCCGAGTTGAGCGGTTCCCGGCTGGCCGCGCAGCAACAGATGGAAGGCCTCCTG
GCGCCGCACCGGCCCAAGGAGCCCGCGTGGTTCCTGGCCACCGTCGGAGTCTCGCCCGACCACCAGGGCA
AGGGTCTGGGCAGCGCCGTCGTGCTCCCCGGAGTGGAGGCGGCCGAGCGCGCCGGGGTGCCCGCCTTCCT
GGAGACCTCCGCGCCCCGCAACCTCCCCTTCTACGAGCGGCTCGGCTTCACCGTCACCGCCGACGTCGAG
GTGCCCGAAGGACCGCGCACCTGGTGCATGACCCGCAAGCCCGGTGCCTGAACGCGTTAAGTCGACAATC
AACCTCTGGATTACAAAATTTGTGAAAGATTGACTGGTATTCTTAACTATGTTGCTCCTTTTACGCTATG
TGGATACGCTGCTTTAATGCCTTTGTATCATGCTATTGCTTCCCGTATGGCTTTCATTTTCTCCTCCTTG
TATAAATCCTGGTTGCTGTCTCTTTATGAGGAGTTGTGGCCCGTTGTCAGGCAACGTGGCGTGGTGTGCA
CTGTGTTTGCTGACGCAACCCCCACTGGTTGGGGCATTGCCACCACCTGTCAGCTCCTTTCCGGGACTTT
CGCTTTCCCCCTCCCTATTGCCACGGCGGAACTCATCGCCGCCTGCCTTGCCCGCTGCTGGACAGGGGCT
CGGCTGTTGGGCACTGACAATTCCGTGGTGTTGTCGGGGAAATCATCGTCCTTTCCTTGGCTGCTCGCCT
GTGTTGCCACCTGGATTCTGCGCGGGACGTCCTTCTGCTACGTCCCTTCGGCCCTCAATCCAGCGGACCT
TCCTTCCCGCGGCCTGCTGCCGGCTCTGCGGCCTCTTCCGCGTCTTCGCCTTCGCCCTCAGACGAGTCGG
ATCTCCCTTTGGGCCGCCTCCCCGCGTCGACTTTAAGACCAATGACTTACAAGGCAGCTGTAGATCTTAG
CCACTTTTTAAAAGAAAAGGGGGGACTGGAAGGGCTAATTCACTCCCAACGAAGACAAGATCTGCTTTTT
GCTTGTACTGGGTCTCTCTGGTTAGACCAGATCTGAGCCTGGGAGCTCTCTGGCTAACTAGGGAACCCAC
TGCTTAAGCCTCAATAAAGCTTGCCTTGAGTGCTTCAAGTAGTGTGTGCCCGTCTGTTGTGTGACTCTGG
TAACTAGAGATCCCTCAGACCCTTTTAGTCAGTGTGGAAAATCTCTAGCAGGGCCCGTTTAAACCCGCTG
ATCAGCCTCGACTGTGCCTTCTAGTTGCCAGCCATCTGTTGTTTGCCCCTCCCCCGTGCCTTCCTTGACC
CTGGAAGGTGCCACTCCCACTGTCCTTTCCTAATAAAATGAGGAAATTGCATCGCATTGTCTGAGTAGGT
GTCATTCTATTCTGGGGGGTGGGGTGGGGCAGGACAGCAAGGGGGAGGATTGGGAAGACAATAGCAGGCA
TGCTGGGGATGCGGTGGGCTCTATGGCTTCTGAGGCGGAAAGAACCAGCTGGGGCTCTAGGGGGTATCCC
C
[124 nt withheld, positions 8682-8805]
C
[91 nt withheld, positions 8807-8897]
A
[49 nt withheld, positions 8899-8947]
CCTTTGACGTTGGAGTCCACGTTCTTT
[37 nt withheld, positions 8975-9011]
ACCCTATCTCGGTCTATTCTTTTGATTTATAAGGGATTTTGCCGATTTCGGCCTATTGGTTAAAAAATGA
GCTGATTTAACAAAAATTTAACGCGAATTAATTCTGTGGAATGTGTGTCAGTTAGGGTGTGGAAAGTCCC
CAGGCTCCCCAGCAGGCAGAAGTATGCAAAGCATGCATCTCAATTAGTCAGCAACCAGGTGTGGAAAGTC
CCCAGGCTCCCCAGCAGGCAGAAGTATGCAAAGCATGCATCTCAATTAGTCAGCAACCATAGTCCCGCCC
CTAACTCCGCCCATCCCGCCCCTAACTCCGCCCAGTTCCGCCCATTCTCCGCCCCATGGCTGACTAATTT
TTTTTATTTATGCAGAGGCCGAGGCCGCCTCTGCCTCTGAGCTATTCCAGAAGTAGTGAGGAGGCTTTTT
TGGAGGCCTAGGCTTTTGCAAAAAGCTCCCGGGAGCTTGTATATCCATTTTCGGATCTGATCAGCACGTG
TTGACAATTAATCATCGGCATAGTATATCGGCATAGTATAATACGACAAGGTGAGGAACTAAACCATGGC
CAAGTTGACCAGTGCCGTTCCGGTGCTCACCGCGCGCGACGTCGCCGGAGCGGTCGAGTTCTGGACCGAC
CGGCTCGGGTTCTCCCGGGACTTCGTGGAGGACGACTTCGCCGGTGTGGTCCGGGACGACGTGACCCTGT
TCATCAGCGCGGTCCAGGACCAGGTGGTGCCGGACAACACCCTGGCCTGGGTGTGGGTGCGCGGCCTGGA
CGAGCTGTACGCCGAGTGGTCGGAGGTCGTGTCCACGAACTTCCGGGACGCCTCCGGGCCGGCCATGACC
GAGATCGGCGAGCAGCCGTGGGGGCGGGAGTTCGCCCTGCGCGACCCGGCCGGCAACTGCGTGCACTTCG
TGGCCGAGGAGCAGGACTGACACGTGCTACGAGATTTCGATTCCACCGCCGCCTTCTATGAAAGGTTGGG
CTTCGGAATCGTTTTCCGGGACGCCGGCTGGATGATCCTCCAGCGCGGGGATCTCATGCTGGAGTTCTTC
GCCCACCCCAACTTGTTTATTGCAGCTTATAATGGTTACAAATAAAGCAATAGCATCACAAATTTCACAA
ATAAAGCATTTTTTTCACTGCATTCTAGTTGTGGTTTGTCCAAACTCATCAATGTATCTTATCATGTCTG
TATACCGTCGACCTCTAGCTAGAGCTTGGCGTAATCATGGTCATAGCTGTTTCCTGTGTGAAATTGTTAT
CCGCTCACAATTCCACACAACATACGAGCCGGAAGCATAAAGTGTAAAGCCTGGGGTGCCTAATGAGTGA
GCTAACTCACATTAATTGCGTTGCGCTCACTGCCCGCTTTCCAGTCGGGAAACCTGTCGTGCCAGCTGCA
TTAATGAATCGGCCAACGCGCGGGGAGAGGCGGTTTGCGTATTGGGCGCTCTTCCGCTTCCTCGCTCACT
GACTCGCTGCGCTCGGTCGTTCGGCTGCGGCGAGCGGTATCAGCTCACTCAAAGGCGGTAATACGGTTAT
CCACAGAATCAGGGGATAACGCAGGAAAGAACATGTGAGCAAAAGGCCAGCAAAAGGCCAGGAACCGTAA
AAAGGCCGCGTTGCTGGCGTTTTTCCATAGGCTCCGCCCCCCTGACGAGCATCACAAAAATCGACGCTCA
AGTCAGAGGTGGCGAAACCCGACAGGACTATAAAGATACCAGGCGTTTCCCCCTGGAAGCTCCCTCGTGC
GCTCTCCTGTTCCGACCCTGCCGCTTACCGGATACCTGTCCGCCTTTCTCCCTTCGGGAAGCGTGGCGCT
TTCTCATAGCTCACGCTGTAGGTATCTCAGTTCGGTGTAGGTCGTTCGCTCCAAGCTGGGCTGTGTGCAC
GAACCCCCCGTTCAGCCCGACCGCTGCGCCTTATCCGGTAACTATCGTCTTGAGTCCAACCCGGTAAGAC
ACGACTTATCGCCACTGGCAGCAGCCACTGGTAACAGGATTAGCAGAGCGAGGTATGTAGGCGGTGCTAC
AGAGTTCTTGAAGTGGTGGCCTAACTACGGCTACACTAGAAGAACAGTATTTGGTATCTGCGCTCTGCTG
AAGCCAGTTACCTTCGGAAAAAGAGTTGGTAGCTCTTGATCCGGCAAACAAACCACCGCTGGTAGCGGTG
GTTTTTTTGTTCGCAAGCAGCAGATTACGCGCAGAAAAAAAGGATCTCAAGAAGATCCTTTGATCTTTTC
TACGGGGTCTGACGCTCAGTGGAACGAAAACTCACGTTAAGGGATTTTGGTCATGAGATTATCAAAAAGG
ATCTTCACCTAGATCCTTTTAAATTAAAAATGAAGTTTTAAATCAATCTAAAGTATATATGAGTAAACTT
GGTCTGACAGTTACCAATGCTTAATCAGTGAGGCACCTATCTCAGCGATCTGTCTATTTCGTTCATCCAT
AGTTGCCTGACTCCCCGTCGTGTAGATAACTACGATACGGGAGGGCTTACCATCTGGCCCCAGTGCTGCA
ATGATACCGCGAGACCCACGCTCACCGGCTCCAGATTTATCAGCAATAAACCAGCCAGCCGGAAGGGCCG
AGCGCAGAAGTGGTCCTGCAACTTTATCCGCCTCCATCCAGTCTATTAATTGTTGCCGGGAAGCTAGAGT
AAGTAGTTCGCCAGTTAATAGTTTGCGCAACGTTGTTGCCATTGCTACAGGCATCGTGGTGTCACGCTCG
TCGTTTGGTATGGCTTCATTCAGCTCCGGTTCCCAACGATCAAGGCGAGTTACATGATCCCCCATGTTGT
GCAAAAAAGCGGTTAGCTCCTTCGGTCCTCCGATCGTTGTCAGAAGTAAGTTGGCCGCAGTGTTATCACT
CATGGTTATGGCAGCACTGCATAATTCTCTTACTGTCATGCCATCCGTAAGATGCTTTTCTGTGACTGGT
GAGTACTCAACCAAGTCATTCTGAGAATAGTGTATGCGGCGACCGAGTTGCTCTTGCCCGGCGTCAATAC
GGGATAATACCGCGCCACATAGCAGAACTTTAAAAGTGCTCATCATTGGAAAACGTTCTTCGGGGCGAAA
ACTCTCAAGGATCTTACCGCTGTTGAGATCCAGTTCGATGTAACCCACTCGTGCACCCAACTGATCTTCA
GCATCTTTTACTTTCACCAGCGTTTCTGGGTGAGCAAAAACAGGAAGGCAAAATGCCGCAAAAAAGGGAA
TAAGGGCGACACGGAAATGTTGAATACTCATACTCTTCCTTTTTCAATATTATTGAAGCATTTATCAGGG
TTATTGTCTCATGAGCGGATACATATTTGAATGTATTTAGAAAAATAAACAAATAGGGGTTCCGCGCACA
TTTCCCCGAAAAGTGCCACCTGACGTCGACGGATCGGGAGATCTCCCGATCCCCTATGGTGCACTCTCAG
TACAATCTGCTCTGATGCCGCATAGTTAAGCCAGTATCTGCTCCCTGCTTGTGTGTTGGAGGTCGCTGAG
TAGTGCGCGAGCAAAATTTAAGCTACAACAAGGCAAGGCTTGACCGACAATTGCATGAAGAATCTGCTTA
GGGTTAGGCGTTTTGCGCTGCTTCGCGATGTACGGGCCAGATATACGCGTTGACATTGATTATTGACTAG
TTATTAATAGTAATCAATTACGGGGTCATTAGTTCATAGCCCATATATGGAGTTCCGCGTTACATAACTT
ACGGTAAATGGCCCGCCTGGCTGACCGCCCAACGACCCCCGCCCATTGACGTCAATAATGACGTATGTTC
CCATAGTAACGCCAATAGGGACTTTCCATTGACGTCAATGGGTGGAGTATTTACGGTAAACTGCCCACTT
GGCAGTACATCAAGTGTATCATATGCCAAGTACGCCCCCTATTGACGTCAATGACGGTAAATGGCCCGCC
TGGCATTATGCCCAGTACATGACCTTATGGGACTTTCCTACTTGGCAGTACATCTACGTATTAGTCATCG
CTATTACCATGG
